Addgene plasmid #228259: SJZ6-HIS5
Purpose: Template plasmid for yeast gene knockout, uses auxotrophic marker his5 (Schizosaccharomyces Pombe) (complements S.c. his3)
Depositing lab: Zhiping Xie. Depositing organization: Shanghai Jiao Tong University. Publication: Template plasmids optimized for deletion of multiple genes in yeast Saccharomyces cerevisiae. Feng Y-H, Song J-Z, Zhu J, Xie Z. Microbiol Spectr. 2024 Oct 10:e0132024. doi: 10.1128/spectrum.01320-24. PubMed 39387598.
Backbone
  Vector backbone: SJZ6
  Vector type: Yeast Expression
Growth in bacteria
  Bacterial resistance: Ampicillin, 100 μg/mL
  Growth temperature: 37°C
  Growth strain: DH5alpha
  Copy number: High Copy
Gene/Insert
  Gene/Insert name: his5
  Species: S. pombe (fission yeast)
  Insert size (bp): 1490
  Promoter: TEF1 S.c.
  Cloning method: Other
Terms and licenses: Academic/Nonprofit Terms; Industry Terms: Not Available to Industry
How to cite: SJZ6-HIS5 was a gift from Zhiping Xie (Addgene plasmid # 228259 ; http://n2t.net/addgene:228259 ; RRID:Addgene_228259)
