[The description below was written by a language model from this plasmid's Addgene catalogue record and pLannotate feature annotations shown in this document.]
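Description:
SJZ6-HIS5 is a small (about 3.4 kb) template plasmid built on the SJZ6 backbone and intended for PCR-based gene deletion in the budding yeast Saccharomyces cerevisiae. Although catalogued as a yeast expression vector, the annotated features include no yeast origin of replication or centromere, which fits its role as a source of a marker cassette rather than a plasmid maintained in yeast. In E. coli it is propagated at high copy number from a ColE1/pUC-type origin and selected with ampicillin through the β-lactamase gene driven by its native bla promoter.

The payload is an auxotrophic marker cassette recorded as roughly 1.5 kb, in which the S. cerevisiae TEF1 promoter (the strong constitutive EF-1α promoter) drives the Schizosaccharomyces pombe his5 coding sequence. This gene encodes imidazoleglycerol-phosphate dehydratase and complements the S. cerevisiae his3 mutation, so integrants can be selected by histidine prototrophy. Using the fission yeast orthologue rather than the native HIS3 gene reduces homology to the host genome, which generally lowers unwanted recombination at the endogenous marker locus. No terminator is annotated downstream of the coding sequence, although unannotated sequence lies between it and the next feature. The cassette is flanked by outward-lying bacteriophage SP6 and T7 promoters, common backbone elements.

In typical use, the cassette would be amplified with primers carrying homology arms to a target locus and transformed into a his3 strain to replace the gene of interest by homologous recombination. The associated publication title indicates that this plasmid belongs to a set of templates optimised for deleting multiple genes in the same strain, but the record does not detail which design features achieve this.
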