Features (pLannotate 1.2.2; 7 found; start..end, strand, type, name):
      7..25      +  promoter       SP6 promoter: promoter for bacteriophage SP6 RNA polymerase
    207..614     +  promoter       TEF1 promoter: S. cerevisiae TEF1; promoter for EF-1α
    628..1281    +  CDS            S. pombe his5: imidazoleglycerol-phosphate dehydratase, required for histidine biosynthesis; Schizosaccharomyces pombe his5; yeast auxotrophic marker; corresponds to S. cerevisiae HIS3
   1650..1668    -  promoter       T7 promoter: promoter for bacteriophage T7 RNA polymerase
   1676..2264    -  rep_origin     ori: high-copy-number ColE1/pMB1/pBR322/pUC origin of replication
   2435..3295    -  CDS            AmpR: β-lactamase; bla; confers resistance to ampicillin, carbenicillin, and related antibiotics
   3296..3400    -  promoter       AmpR promoter: bla
>Addgene plasmid #228259 | SJZ6-HIS5 | addgene full sequence | sequence record 454889 | Addgene NGS Result
GACGTCATTTAGGTGACACTATAGAGCGGCCGCCAGCTGAAGCCTCGTACGCAGCTGGTCGACGAATAGG
CGATGGCGCTGGTTTAATTAATCCTAGGTGAGGCGCGCCTAGGGATAACAGGGTAATAAGCAACAGGCGC
GTTGGACTTTTAATTTTCGAGGACCGCGAATCCTTACATCACACCCAATCCCCCACAAGTGATCCCCCAC
ACACCATAGCTTCAAAATGTTTCTACTCCTTTTTTACTCTTCCAGATTTTCTCGGACTCCGCGCATCGCC
GTACCACTTCAAAACACCCAAGCACAGCATACTAAATTTCCCCTCTTTCTTCCTCTAGGGTGTCGTTAAT
TACCCGTACTAAAGGTTTGGAAAAGAAAAAAGAGACCGCCTCGTTTCTTTTTCTTCGTCGAAAAAGGCAA
TAAAAATTTTTATCACGTTTCTTTTTCTTGAAAATTTTTTTTTTTGATTTTTTTCTCTTTCGATGACCTC
CCATTGATATTTAAGTTAATAAACGGTCTTCAATTTCTCAAGTTTCAGTTTCATTTTTCTTGTTCTATTA
CAACTTTTTTTACTTCTTGCTCATTAGAAAGAAAGCATAGCAATCTAATCTAAGTTTTAATTACAAAATG
GGTAGGAGGGCTTTTGTAGAAAGAAATACGAACGAAACGAAAATCAGCGTTGCCATCGCTTTGGACAAAG
CTCCCTTACCTGAAGAGTCGAATTTTATTGATGAACTTATAACTTCCAAGCATGCAAACCAAAAGGGAGA
ACAAGTAATCCAAGTAGACACGGGAATTGGATTCCTGGATCACATGTATCATGCACTGGCTAAACATGCA
GGCTGGAGCTTACGACTTTACTCAAGAGGTGATTTAATCATCGATGATCATCACACTGCAGAAGATACTG
CTATTGCACTTGGTATTGCATTCAAGCAGGCTATGGGTAACTTTGCCGGCGTTAAAAGATTTGGACATGC
TTATTGTCCACTTGACGAAGCCCTTTCTAGAAGCGTAGTTGACTTGTCGGGACGGCCCTATGCTGTTATC
GATTTGGGATTAAAGCGTGAAAAGGTTGGGGAATTGTCCTGTGAAATGATCCCTCACTTACTATATTCCT
TTTCGGTAGCAGCTGGAATTACTTTGCATGTTACCTGCTTATATGGTAGTAATGACCATCATCGTGCTGA
AAGCGCTTTTAAATCTCTGGCTGTTGCCATGCGCGCGGCTACTAGTCTTACTGGAAGTTCTGAAGTCCCA
AGCACGAAGGGAGTGTTGTAAATGCTATGTAATAGACAATAAAACCATGTTTATATAAAAAAAATTCAAA
ATAGAAAACGATTCTGTACAAGGAGTATTTTTTTTTTGTTCTAGTGTGTTTATATTATCCTTGGCTAAGA
GGCACTGCGTATACTTCAAGGTACCCCTGTGTTTTGAAAAAAAACAACAGTAAAATAGGAACTCCGCGAG
GTTCAGGAACCTGAAACAAAATCAATAAAAACATTATATGCGTTTCGAACAAAATTAAAGAAAAAGAATA
AATATAGATTAAAAAAAAAAAGAAGAAATTAAAAGAATTTCTACTAAATCCCAATTGTTATATATTTGTT
AAATGCCGAGCTCGATCCACTAGTGGCCTATGCCCGCGGCCTATAGTGAGTCGTATTAGTTAACTTTTCC
ATAGGCTCCGCCCCCCTGACGAGCATCACAAAAATCGACGCTCAAGTCAGAGGTGGCGAAACCCGACAGG
ACTATAAAGATACCAGGCGTTTCCCCCTGGAAGCTCCCTCGTGCGCTCTCCTGTTCCGACCCTGCCGCTT
ACCGGATACCTGTCCGCCTTTCTCCCTTCGGGAAGCGTGGCGCTTTCTCATAGCTCACGCTGTAGGTATC
TCAGTTCGGTGTAGGTCGTTCGCTCCAAGCTGGGCTGTGTGCACGAACCCCCCGTTCAGCCCGACCGCTG
CGCCTTATCCGGTAACTATCGTCTTGAGTCCAACCCGGTAAGACACGACTTATCGCCACTGGCAGCAGCC
ACTGGTAACAGGATTAGCAGAGCGAGGTATGTAGGCGGTGCTACAGAGTTCTTGAAGTGGTGGCCTAACT
ACGGCTACACTAGAAGAACAGTATTTGGTATCTGCGCTCTGCTGAAGCCAGTTACCTTCGGAAAAAGAGT
TGGTAGCTCTTGATCCGGCAAACAAACCACCGCTGGTAGCGGTGGTTTTTTTGTTTGCAAGCAGCAGATT
ACGCGCAGAAAAAAAGGATCTCAAGAAGATCCTTTGATCTTTTCTACGGGGTCTGACGCTCAGTGGAACG
AAAACTCACGTTAAGGGATTTTGGTCATGAGATTATCAAAAAGGATCTTCACCTAGATCCTTTTAAATTA
AAAATGAAGTTTTAAATCAATCTAAAGTATATATGAGTAAACTTGGTCTGACAGTTACCAATGCTTAATC
AGTGAGGCACCTATCTCAGCGATCTGTCTATTTCGTTCATCCATAGTTGCCTGACTCCCCGTCGTGTAGA
TAACTACGATACGGGAGGGCTTACCATCTGGCCCCAGTGCTGCAATGATACCGCGAGACCCACGCTCACC
GGCTCCAGATTTATCAGCAATAAACCAGCCAGCCGGAAGGGCCGAGCGCAGAAGTGGTCCTGCAACTTTA
TCCGCCTCCATCCAGTCTATTAATTGTTGCCGGGAAGCTAGAGTAAGTAGTTCGCCAGTTAATAGTTTGC
GCAACGTTGTTGCCATTGCTACAGGCATCGTGGTGTCACGCTCGTCGTTTGGTATGGCTTCATTCAGCTC
CGGTTCCCAACGATCAAGGCGAGTTACATGATCCCCCATGTTGTGCAAAAAAGCGGTTAGCTCCTTCGGT
CCTCCGATCGTTGTCAGAAGTAAGTTGGCCGCAGTGTTATCACTCATGGTTATGGCAGCACTGCATAATT
CTCTTACTGTCATGCCATCCGTAAGATGCTTTTCTGTGACTGGTGAGTACTCAACCAAGTCATTCTGAGA
ATAGTGTATGCGGCGACCGAGTTGCTCTTGCCCGGCGTCAATACGGGATAATACCGCGCCACATAGCAGA
ACTTTAAAAGTGCTCATCATTGGAAAACGTTCTTCGGGGCGAAAACTCTCAAGGATCTTACCGCTGTTGA
GATCCAGTTCGATGTAACCCACTCGTGCACCCAACTGATCTTCAGCATCTTTTACTTTCACCAGCGTTTC
TGGGTGAGCAAAAACAGGAAGGCAAAATGCCGCAAAAAAGGGAATAAGGGCGACACGGAAATGTTGAATA
CTCATACTCTTCCTTTTTCAATATTATTGAAGCATTTATCAGGGTTATTGTCTCATGAGCGGATACATAT
TTGAATGTATTTAGAAAAATAAACAAATAGGGGTTCCGCG
