>Addgene plasmid #228259 | SJZ6-HIS5 | depositor partial sequence | sequence record 447985 | his5 S.p.
ATGGGTAGGAGGGCTTTTGTAGAAAGAAATACGAACGAAACGAAAATCAGCGTTGCCATCGCTTTGGACA
AAGCTCCCTTACCTGAAGAGTCGAATTTTATTGATGAACTTATAACTTCCAAGCATGCAAACCAAAAGGG
AGAACAAGTAATCCAAGTAGACACGGGAATTGGATTCCTGGATCACATGTATCATGCACTGGCTAAACAT
GCAGGCTGGAGCTTACGACTTTACTCAAGAGGTGATTTAATCATCGATGATCATCACACTGCAGAAGATA
CTGCTATTGCACTTGGTATTGCATTCAAGCAGGCTATGGGTAACTTTGCCGGCGTTAAAAGATTTGGACA
TGCTTATTGTCCACTTGACGAAGCCCTTTCTAGAAGCGTAGTTGACTTGTCGGGACGGCCCTATGCTGTT
ATCGATTTGGGATTAAAGCGTGAAAAGGTTGGGGAATTGTCCTGTGAAATGATCCCTCACTTACTATATT
CCTTTTCGGTAGCAGCTGGAATTACTTTGCATGTTACCTGCTTATATGGTAGTAATGACCATCATCGTGC
TGAAAGCGCTTTTAAATCTCTGGCTGTTGCCATGCGCGCGGCTACTAGTCTTACTGGAAGTTCTGAAGTC
CCAAGCACGAAGGGAGTGTTGTAA
